>Addgene plasmid #223105 | pCMV-T7-SpCas9(MRKSKC)-P2A-EGFP (RAS2840) | addgene full sequence | sequence record 447671 | Addgene NGS Result
TGTCGTGCCAGCTGCATTAATGAATCGGCCAACGCGCGGGGAGAGGCGGTTTGCGTATTGGGCGCTCTTC
CGCTTCCTCGCTCACTGACTCGCTGCGCTCGGTCGTTCGGCTGCGGCGAGCGGTATCAGCTCACTCAAAG
GCGGTAATACGGTTATCCACAGAATCAGGGGATAACGCAGGAAAGAACATGTGAGCAAAAGGCCAGCAAA
AGGCCAGGAACCGTAAAAAGGCCGCGTTGCTGGCGTTTTTCCATAGGCTCCGCCCCCCTGACGAGCATCA
CAAAAATCGACGCTCAAGTCAGAGGTGGCGAAACCCGACAGGACTATAAAGATACCAGGCGTTTCCCCCT
GGAAGCTCCCTCGTGCGCTCTCCTGTTCCGACCCTGCCGCTTACCGGATACCTGTCCGCCTTTCTCCCTT
CGGGAAGCGTGGCGCTTTCTCATAGCTCACGCTGTAGGTATCTCAGTTCGGTGTAGGTCGTTCGCTCCAA
GCTGGGCTGTGTGCACGAACCCCCCGTTCAGCCCGACCGCTGCGCCTTATCCGGTAACTATCGTCTTGAG
TCCAACCCGGTAAGACACGACTTATCGCCACTGGCAGCAGCCACTGGTAACAGGATTAGCAGAGCGAGGT
ATGTAGGCGGTGCTACAGAGTTCTTGAAGTGGTGGCCTAACTACGGCTACACTAGAAGAACAGTATTTGG
TATCTGCGCTCTGCTGAAGCCAGTTACCTTCGGAAAAAGAGTTGGTAGCTCTTGATCCGGCAAACAAACC
ACCGCTGGTAGCGGTGGTTTTTTTGTTTGCAAGCAGCAGATTACGCGCAGAAAAAAAGGATCTCAAGAAG
ATCCTTTGATCTTTTCTACGGGGTCTGACGCTCAGTGGAACGAAAACTCACGTTAAGGGATTTTGGTCAT
GAGATTATCAAAAAGGATCTTCACCTAGATCCTTTTAAATTAAAAATGAAGTTTTAAATCAATCTAAAGT
ATATATGAGTAAACTTGGTCTGACAGTTACCAATGCTTAATCAGTGAGGCACCTATCTCAGCGATCTGTC
TATTTCGTTCATCCATAGTTGCCTGACTCCCCGTCGTGTAGATAACTACGATACGGGAGGGCTTACCATC
TGGCCCCAGTGCTGCAATGATACCGCGAGACCCACGCTCACCGGCTCCAGATTTATCAGCAATAAACCAG
CCAGCCGGAAGGGCCGAGCGCAGAAGTGGTCCTGCAACTTTATCCGCCTCCATCCAGTCTATTAATTGTT
GCCGGGAAGCTAGAGTAAGTAGTTCGCCAGTTAATAGTTTGCGCAACGTTGTTGCCATTGCTACAGGCAT
CGTGGTGTCACGCTCGTCGTTTGGTATGGCTTCATTCAGCTCCGGTTCCCAACGATCAAGGCGAGTTACA
TGATCCCCCATGTTGTGCAAAAAAGCGGTTAGCTCCTTCGGTCCTCCGATCGTTGTCAGAAGTAAGTTGG
CCGCAGTGTTATCACTCATGGTTATGGCAGCACTGCATAATTCTCTTACTGTCATGCCATCCGTAAGATG
CTTTTCTGTGACTGGTGAGTACTCAACCAAGTCATTCTGAGAATAGTGTATGCGGCGACCGAGTTGCTCT
TGCCCGGCGTCAATACGGGATAATACCGCGCCACATAGCAGAACTTTAAAAGTGCTCATCATTGGAAAAC
GTTCTTCGGGGCGAAAACTCTCAAGGATCTTACCGCTGTTGAGATCCAGTTCGATGTAACCCACTCGTGC
ACCCAACTGATCTTCAGCATCTTTTACTTTCACCAGCGTTTCTGGGTGAGCAAAAACAGGAAGGCAAAAT
GCCGCAAAAAAGGGAATAAGGGCGACACGGAAATGTTGAATACTCATACTCTTCCTTTTTCAATATTATT
GAAGCATTTATCAGGGTTATTGTCTCATGAGCGGATACATATTTGAATGTATTTAGAAAAATAAACAAAT
AGGGGTTCCGCGCACATTTCCCCGAAAAGTGCCACCTGACGTCGACGGATCGGGAGATCGATCTCCCGAT
CCCCTAGGGTCGACTCTCAGTACAATCTGCTCTGATGCCGCATAGTTAAGCCAGTATCTGCTCCCTGCTT
GTGTGTTGGAGGTCGCTGAGTAGTGCGCGAGCAAAATTTAAGCTACAACAAGGCAAGGCTTGACCGACAA
TTGCATGAAGAATCTGCTTAGGGTTAGGCGTTTTGCGCTGCTTCGCGATGTACGGGCCAGATATACGCGT
TGACATTGATTATTGACTAGTTATTAATAGTAATCAATTACGGGGTCATTAGTTCATAGCCCATATATGG
AGTTCCGCGTTACATAACTTACGGTAAATGGCCCGCCTGGCTGACCGCCCAACGACCCCCGCCCATTGAC
GTCAATAATGACGTATGTTCCCATAGTAACGCCAATAGGGACTTTCCATTGACGTCAATGGGTGGAGTAT
TTACGGTAAACTGCCCACTTGGCAGTACATCAAGTGTATCATATGCCAAGTACGCCCCCTATTGACGTCA
ATGACGGTAAATGGCCCGCCTGGCATTATGCCCAGTACATGACCTTATGGGACTTTCCTACTTGGCAGTA
CATCTACGTATTAGTCATCGCTATTACCATGGTGATGCGGTTTTGGCAGTACATCAATGGGCGTGGATAG
CGGTTTGACTCACGGGGATTTCCAAGTCTCCACCCCATTGACGTCAATGGGAGTTTGTTTTGGCACCAAA
ATCAACGGGACTTTCCAAAATGTCGTAACAACTCCGCCCCATTGACGCAAATGGGCGGTAGGCGTGTACG
GTGGGAGGTCTATATAAGCAGAGCTGGTTTAGTGAACCGTCAGATCCGCTAGAGATCCGCGGCCGCTAAT
ACGACTCACTATAGGGAGAGCCGCCACCATGGACAAGAAGTACAGCATCGGCCTGGACATCGGCACCAAC
TCTGTGGGCTGGGCCGTGATCACCGACGAGTACAAGGTGCCCAGCAAGAAATTCAAGGTGCTGGGCAACA
CCGACCGGCACAGCATCAAGAAGAACCTGATCGGAGCCCTGCTGTTCGACAGCGGCGAAACAGCCGAGGC
CACCCGGCTGAAGAGAACCGCCAGAAGAAGATACACCAGACGGAAGAACCGGATCTGCTATCTGCAAGAG
ATCTTCAGCAACGAGATGGCCAAGGTGGACGACAGCTTCTTCCACAGACTGGAAGAGTCCTTCCTGGTGG
AAGAGGATAAGAAGCACGAGCGGCACCCCATCTTCGGCAACATCGTGGACGAGGTGGCCTACCACGAGAA
GTACCCCACCATCTACCACCTGAGAAAGAAACTGGTGGACAGCACCGACAAGGCCGACCTGCGGCTGATC
TATCTGGCCCTGGCCCACATGATCAAGTTCCGGGGCCACTTCCTGATCGAGGGCGACCTGAACCCCGACA
ACAGCGACGTGGACAAGCTGTTCATCCAGCTGGTGCAGACCTACAACCAGCTGTTCGAGGAAAACCCCAT
CAACGCCAGCGGCGTGGACGCCAAGGCCATCCTGTCTGCCAGACTGAGCAAGAGCAGACGGCTGGAAAAT
CTGATCGCCCAGCTGCCCGGCGAGAAGAAGAATGGCCTGTTCGGAAACCTGATTGCCCTGAGCCTGGGCC
TGACCCCCAACTTCAAGAGCAACTTCGACCTGGCCGAGGATGCCAAACTGCAGCTGAGCAAGGACACCTA
CGACGACGACCTGGACAACCTGCTGGCCCAGATCGGCGACCAGTACGCCGACCTGTTTCTGGCCGCCAAG
AACCTGTCCGACGCCATCCTGCTGAGCGACATCCTGAGAGTGAACACCGAGATCACCAAGGCCCCCCTGA
GCGCCTCTATGATCAAGAGATACGACGAGCACCACCAGGACCTGACCCTGCTGAAAGCTCTCGTGCGGCA
GCAGCTGCCTGAGAAGTACAAAGAGATTTTCTTCGACCAGAGCAAGAACGGCTACGCCGGCTACATTGAC
GGCGGAGCCAGCCAGGAAGAGTTCTACAAGTTCATCAAGCCCATCCTGGAAAAGATGGACGGCACCGAGG
AACTGCTCGTGAAGCTGAACAGAGAGGACCTGCTGCGGAAGCAGCGGACCTTCGACAACGGCAGCATCCC
CCACCAGATCCACCTGGGAGAGCTGCACGCCATTCTGCGGCGGCAGGAAGATTTTTACCCATTCCTGAAG
GACAACCGGGAAAAGATCGAGAAGATCCTGACCTTCCGCATCCCCTACTACGTGGGCCCTCTGGCCAGGG
GAAACAGCAGATTCGCCTGGATGACCAGAAAGAGCGAGGAAACCATCACCCCCTGGAACTTCGAGGAAGT
GGTGGACAAGGGCGCTTCCGCCCAGAGCTTCATCGAGCGGATGACCAACTTCGATAAGAACCTGCCCAAC
GAGAAGGTGCTGCCCAAGCACAGCCTGCTGTACGAGTACTTCACCGTGTATAACGAGCTGACCAAAGTGA
AATACGTGACCGAGGGAATGAGAAAGCCCGCCTTCCTGAGCGGCGAGCAGAAAAAGGCCATCGTGGACCT
GCTGTTCAAGACCAACCGGAAAGTGACCGTGAAGCAGCTGAAAGAGGACTACTTCAAGAAAATCGAGTGC
TTCGACTCCGTGGAAATCTCCGGCGTGGAAGATCGGTTCAACGCCTCCCTGGGCACATACCACGATCTGC
TGAAAATTATCAAGGACAAGGACTTCCTGGACAATGAGGAAAACGAGGACATTCTGGAAGATATCGTGCT
GACCCTGACACTGTTTGAGGACAGAGAGATGATCGAGGAACGGCTGAAAACCTATGCCCACCTGTTCGAC
GACAAAGTGATGAAGCAGCTGAAGCGGCGGAGATACACCGGCTGGGGCAGGCTGAGCCGGAAGCTGATCA
ACGGCATCCGGGACAAGCAGTCCGGCAAGACAATCCTGGATTTCCTGAAGTCCGACGGCTTCGCCAACAG
AAACTTCATGCAGCTGATCCACGACGACAGCCTGACCTTTAAAGAGGACATCCAGAAAGCCCAGGTGTCC
GGCCAGGGCGATAGCCTGCACGAGCACATTGCCAATCTGGCCGGCAGCCCCGCCATTAAGAAGGGCATCC
TGCAGACAGTGAAGGTGGTGGACGAGCTCGTGAAAGTGATGGGCCGGCACAAGCCCGAGAACATCGTGAT
CGAAATGGCCAGAGAGAACCAGACCACCCAGAAGGGACAGAAGAACAGCCGCGAGAGAATGAAGCGGATC
GAAGAGGGCATCAAAGAGCTGGGCAGCCAGATCCTGAAAGAACACCCCGTGGAAAACACCCAGCTGCAGA
ACGAGAAGCTGTACCTGTACTACCTGCAGAATGGGCGGGATATGTACGTGGACCAGGAACTGGACATCAA
CCGGCTGTCCGACTACGATGTGGACCATATCGTGCCTCAGAGCTTTCTGAAGGACGACTCCATCGACAAC
AAGGTGCTGACCAGAAGCGACAAGAACCGGGGCAAGAGCGACAACGTGCCCTCCGAAGAGGTCGTGAAGA
AGATGAAGAACTACTGGCGGCAGCTGCTGAACGCCAAGCTGATTACCCAGAGAAAGTTCGACAATCTGAC
CAAGGCCGAGAGAGGCGGCCTGAGCGAACTGGATAAGGCCGGCTTCATCAAGAGACAGCTGGTGGAAACC
CGGCAGATCACAAAGCACGTGGCACAGATCCTGGACTCCCGGATGAACACTAAGTACGACGAGAATGACA
AGCTGATCCGGGAAGTGAAAGTGATCACCCTGAAGTCCAAGCTGGTGTCCGATTTCCGGAAGGATTTCCA
GTTTTACAAAGTGCGCGAGATCAACAACTACCACCACGCCCACGACGCCTACCTGAACGCCGTCGTGGGA
ACCGCCCTGATCAAAAAGTACCCTAAGCTGGAAAGCGAGTTCGTGTACGGCGACTACAAGGTGTACGACG
TGCGGAAGATGATCGCCAAGAGCGAGCAGGAAATCGGCAAGGCTACCGCCAAGTACTTCTTCTACAGCAA
CATCATGAACTTTTTCAAGACCGAGATTACCCTGGCCAACGGCGAGATCCGGAAGCGGCCTCTGATCGAG
ACAAACGGCGAAACCGGGGAGATCGTGTGGGATAAGGGCCGGGATTTTGCCACCGTGCGGAAAGTGCTGA
GCATGCCCCAAGTGAATATCGTGAAAAAGACCGAGGTGCAGACAGGCGGCTTCAGCAAAGAGTCTATCCT
GCCCAAGAGGAACAGCGATAAGCTGATCGCCAGAAAGAAGGACTGGGACCCTAAGAAGTACGGCGGCTTC
ATGAGACCCACCGTGGCCTATTCTGTGCTGGTGGTGGCCAAAGTGGAAAAGGGCAAGTCCAAGAAACTGA
AGAGTGTGAAAGAGCTGCTGGGGATCACCATCATGGAAAGAAGCAGCTTCGAGAAGAATCCCATCGACTT
TCTGGAAGCCAAGGGCTACAAAGAAGTGAAAAAGGACCTGATCATCAAGCTGCCTAAGTACTCCCTGTTC
GAGCTGGAAAACGGCCGGAAGAGAATGCTGGCCTCTGCCAAGAGCCTGCAGAAGGGAAACGAACTGGCCC
TGCCCTCCAAATATGTGAACTTCCTGTACCTGGCCAGCCACTATGAGAAGCTGAAGGGCTCCCCCGAGGA
TAATGAGCAGAAACAGCTGTTTGTGGAACAGCACAAGCACTACCTGGACGAGATCATCGAGCAGATCAGC
GAGTTCTCCAAGAGAGTGATCCTGGCCGACGCTAATCTGGACAAAGTGCTGTCCGCCTACAACAAGCACC
GGGATAAGCCCATCAGAGAGCAGGCCGAGAATATCATCCACCTGTTTACCCTGACCAATCTGGGAGCCCC
TGCCGCCTTCAAGTACTTTGACACCACCATCGACCGGAAGAAGTACTGCAGCACCAAAGAGGTGCTGGAC
GCCACCCTGATCCACCAGAGCATCACCGGCCTGTACGAGACACGGATCGACCTGTCTCAGCTGGGAGGCG
ACGGATCCGGCGGAGGCGGAAGCGGGAAAAGAACCGCCGACGGCAGCGAATTCGAGCCCAAGAAGAAGAG
GAAAGTCTCGAGCGGAGGCGACTACAAAGACCATGACGGTGATTATAAAGATCATGACATCGATTACAAG
GATGACGATGACAAGGGAGGCGGTGGAAGCGGCGCAACAAACTTCTCTCTGCTGAAACAAGCCGGAGATG
TCGAAGAGAATCCTGGACCGATGGTGAGCAAGGGCGAGGAGCTGTTCACCGGGGTGGTGCCCATCCTGGT
CGAGCTGGACGGCGACGTAAACGGCCACAAGTTCAGCGTGTCCGGCGAGGGCGAGGGCGATGCCACCTAC
GGCAAGCTGACCCTGAAGTTCATCTGCACCACCGGCAAGCTGCCCGTGCCCTGGCCCACCCTCGTGACCA
CCCTGACCTACGGCGTGCAGTGCTTCAGCCGCTACCCCGACCACATGAAGCAGCACGACTTCTTCAAGTC
CGCCATGCCCGAAGGCTACGTCCAGGAGCGCACCATCTTCTTCAAGGACGACGGCAACTACAAGACCCGC
GCCGAGGTGAAGTTCGAGGGCGACACCCTGGTGAACCGCATCGAGCTGAAGGGCATCGACTTCAAGGAGG
ACGGCAACATCCTGGGGCACAAGCTGGAGTACAACTACAACAGCCACAACGTCTATATCATGGCCGACAA
GCAGAAGAACGGCATCAAGGTGAACTTCAAGATCCGCCACAACATCGAGGACGGCAGCGTGCAGCTCGCC
GACCACTACCAGCAGAACACCCCCATCGGCGACGGCCCCGTGCTGCTGCCCGACAACCACTACCTGAGCA
CCCAGTCCGCCCTGAGCAAAGACCCCAACGAGAAGCGCGATCACATGGTCCTGCTGGAGTTCGTGACCGC
CGCCGGGATCACTCTCGGCATGGACGAGCTGTACAAGTGACCGGTCATCATCACCATCACCATTGAGTTT
AAACCCGCTGATCAGCCTCGACTGTGCCTTCTAGTTGCCAGCCATCTGTTGTTTGCCCCTCCCCCGTGCC
TTCCTTGACCCTGGAAGGTGCCACTCCCACTGTCCTTTCCTAATAAAATGAGGAAATTGCATCGCATTGT
CTGAGTAGGTGTCATTCTATTCTGGGGGGTGGGGTGGGGCAGGACAGCAAGGGGGAGGATTGGGAAGACA
ATAGCAGGCATGCTGGGGATGCGGTGGGCTCTATGGCTTCTGAGGCGGAAAGAACCAGCTGGGGCTCGAT
ACCGTCGACCTCTAGCTAGAGCTTGGCGTAATCATGGTCATAGCTGTTTCCTGTGTGAAATTGTTATCCG
CTCACAATTCCACACAACATACGAGCCGGAAGCATAAAGTGTAAAGCCTAGGGTGCCTAATGAGTGAGCT
AACTCACATTAATTGCGTTGCGCTCACTGCCCGCTTTCCAGTCGGGAAACC
Features (pLannotate 1.2.2; 18 found; start..end, strand, type, name):
    248..836     -  rep_origin     ori: high-copy-number ColE1/pMB1/pBR322/pUC origin of replication
   1007..1867    -  CDS            AmpR: β-lactamase; bla; confers resistance to ampicillin, carbenicillin, and related antibiotics
   1868..1972    -  promoter       AmpR promoter: bla
   2043..2087    -  misc_feature   bom (fragment): basis of mobility region from pBR322
   2242..2621    +  enhancer       CMV enhancer: human cytomegalovirus immediate early enhancer
   2622..2825    +  promoter       CMV promoter: human cytomegalovirus (CMV) immediate early promoter
   2867..2885    +  promoter       T7 promoter: promoter for bacteriophage T7 RNA polymerase
   2899..4617    +  CDS            Cas9(N): N-terminal portion of Streptococcus pyogenes Cas9 (Zetsche et al., 2015)
   4504..7002    +  CDS            Cas9(C): C-terminal portion of Streptococcus pyogenes Cas9 (Zetsche et al., 2015)
   7090..7155    +  CDS            3xFLAG: three tandem FLAG® epitope tags, followed by an enterokinase cleavage site
   7231..7947    +  CDS            EGFP: EGFP is a basic (constitutively fluorescent) green fluorescent protein published in 1996, derived from Aequorea victoria. It is reported to be a rapidly-maturing weak dimer with moderate acid sensitivity.
   8002..8226    +  polyA_signal   bGH poly(A) signal: bovine growth hormone polyadenylation signal
   8230..8251    +  promoter       SV40 promoter (fragment): SV40 enhancer and early promoter
   8256..8272    +  misc_feature   MCS (fragment): pBluescript multiple cloning site
   8321..8337    -  protein_bind   lac operator: The lac repressor binds to the lac operator to inhibit transcription in E. coli. This inhibition can be relieved by adding lactose or isopropyl-β-D-thiogalactopyranoside (IPTG). lac repressor encoded by lacI
   8345..8375    -  promoter       lac promoter: promoter for the E. coli lac operon
   8390..8411    -  protein_bind   CAP binding site: CAP binding activates transcription in the presence of cAMP. E. coli catabolite activator protein
   8424..65      -  CDS            lacI (fragment) (across the origin): lac repressor; lacI; The lac repressor binds to the lac operator to inhibit transcription in E. coli. This inhibition can be relieved by adding lactose or isopropyl-β-D-thiogalactopyranoside (IPTG).
