[The description below was written by a language model from this plasmid's Addgene catalogue record and pLannotate feature annotations shown in this document.]
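Description:
pCMV-T7-SpCas9(MRKSKC)-P2A-EGFP (RAS2840) is an 8,451 nt mammalian expression and CRISPR plasmid encoding an engineered variant of Streptococcus pyogenes Cas9. It was built by Gibson cloning from the parental pCMV-T7-SpCas9-P2A-EGFP backbone. It is propagated in E. coli through a high-copy ColE1/pUC-type origin and selected with ampicillin via the β-lactamase gene and its native promoter. Short remnants of lac regulatory elements, a lacI fragment, a bom fragment and a fragment of SV40 promoter sequence are annotated in the backbone and appear to be cloning-vector leftovers rather than functional parts of the payload.

The expression cassette places the CMV immediate-early enhancer and promoter upstream of a T7 promoter. The same open reading frame can therefore be transcribed by RNA polymerase II in human cells or by T7 RNA polymerase, for example for in vitro transcription. The human codon-optimized nuclease carries six substitutions (D1135M, S1136R, G1218K, E1219S, R1335K, T1337C), which give the "MRKSKC" name. The feature table annotates the coding region as two overlapping Cas9 N- and C-terminal segments, but this reflects the annotation software's reference entries; the record describes a single continuous Cas9. At the C terminus the protein is fused to a bipartite nuclear localization signal and a 3xFLAG epitope. A P2A ribosome-skipping peptide and EGFP follow, so that transfected cells co-produce a separate green fluorescent marker. A bGH polyadenylation signal terminates the transcript.

The associated work concerns engineering custom Cas9 PAM variants, and the plasmid serves to express this variant in human cells. No guide RNA cassette is annotated, so the guide would have to be supplied separately.
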