Addgene plasmid #223105: pCMV-T7-SpCas9(MRKSKC)-P2A-EGFP (RAS2840)
Purpose: pCMV and pT7 Human expression plasmid for SpCas9 enzyme with MRKSKC amino acids at positions 1135,1136,1218,1219,1335,T1337 with C-term BPNLS-P2A-EGFP
Depositing lab: Benjamin Kleinstiver. Depositing organization: Massachusetts General Hospital. Publication: Custom CRISPR-Cas9 PAM variants via scalable engineering and machine learning. Silverstein RA, Kim N, Kroell AS, Walton RT, Delano J, Butcher RM, Pacesa M, Smith BK, Christie KA, Ha LL, Meis RJ, Clark AB, Spinner AD, Lazzarotto CR, Li Y, Matsubara A, Urbina EO, Dahl GA, Correia BE, Marks DS, Tsai SQ, Pinello L, De Ravin SS, Liu Q, Kleinstiver BP. Nature. 2025 Apr 22. doi: 10.1038/s41586-025-09021-y. PubMed 40262634.
Backbone
  Vector backbone: pCMV-T7-SpCas9-P2A-EGFP (RTW3027)
  Backbone manufacturer: Benjamin Kleinstiver, Addgene plasmid #139987
  Vector type: Mammalian Expression, CRISPR
Growth in bacteria
  Bacterial resistance: Ampicillin, 100 μg/mL
  Growth temperature: 37°C
  Growth strain: DH5alpha
  Copy number: High Copy
Gene/Insert
  Gene/Insert name: human codon optimized nuclease SpCas9(MRKSKC)-P2A-EGFP (alt names: RAS2840; SpCas9(MRKSKC))
  Species: Synthetic
  Mutation: SpCas9(MRKSKC)=D1135M, S1136R, G1218K, E1219S, R1335K, T1337C
  Promoter: CMV and T7
  Tag / fusion protein: BPNLS-3xFLAG-P2A-EGFP (C terminal on insert)
  Cloning method: Gibson Cloning
  Sequencing primers: 5′ oBK6928-CCAAGTCTCCACCCCATTGACG; 3′ oBK219-GGGAGTGGCACCTTCCAGGGTC
Terms and licenses: Academic/Nonprofit Terms; Industry Terms: Not Available to Industry
How to cite: pCMV-T7-SpCas9(MRKSKC)-P2A-EGFP (RAS2840) was a gift from Benjamin Kleinstiver (Addgene plasmid # 223105 ; http://n2t.net/addgene:223105 ; RRID:Addgene_223105)
